>Addgene plasmid #144975 | TFORF3499 | addgene full sequence | sequence record 404542 | Addgene NGS Result
TTAATGTAGTCTTATGCAATACTCTTGTAGTCTTGCAACATGGTAACGATGAGTTAGCAACATGCCTTAC
AAGGAGAGAAAAAGCACCGTGCATGCCGATTGGTGGAAGTAAGGTGGTACGATCGTGCCTTATTAGGAAG
GCAACAGACGGGTCTGACATGGATTGGACGAACCACTGAATTGCCGCATTGCAGAGATATTGTATTTAAG
TGCCTAGCTCGATACATAAACGGGTCTCTCTGGTTAGACCAGATCTGAGCCTGGGAGCTCTCTGGCTAAC
TAGGGAACCCACTGCTTAAGCCTCAATAAAGCTTGCCTTGAGTGCTTCAAGTAGTGTGTGCCCGTCTGTT
GTGTGACTCTGGTAACTAGAGATCCCTCAGACCCTTTTAGTCAGTGTGGAAAATCTCTAGCAGTGGCGCC
CGAACAGGGACTTGAAAGCGAAAGGGAAACCAGAGGAGCTCTCTCGACGCAGGACTCGGCTTGCTGAAGC
GCGCACGGCAAGAGGCGAGGGGCGGCGACTGGTGAGTACGCCAAAAATTTTGACTAGCGGAGGCTAGAAG
GAGAGAGATGGGTGCGAGAGCGTCAGTATTAAGCGGGGGAGAATTAGATCGCGATGGGAAAAAATTCGGT
TAAGGCCAGGGGGAAAGAAAAAATATAAATTAAAACATATAGTATGGGCAAGCAGGGAGCTAGAACGATT
CGCAGTTAATCCTGGCCTGTTAGAAACATCAGAAGGCTGTAGACAAATACTGGGACAGCTACAACCATCC
CTTCAGACAGGATCAGAAGAACTTAGATCATTATATAATACAGTAGCAACCCTCTATTGTGTGCATCAAA
GGATAGAGATAAAAGACACCAAGGAAGCTTTAGACAAGATAGAGGAAGAGCAAAACAAAAGTAAGACCAC
CGCACAGCAAGCGGCCGCTGATCTTCAGACCTGGAGGAGGAGATATGAGGGACAATTGGAGAAGTGAATT
ATATAAATATAAAGTAGTAAAAATTGAACCATTAGGAGTAGCACCCACCAAGGCAAAGAGAAGAGTGGTG
CAGAGAGAAAAAAGAGCAGTGGGAATAGGAGCTTTGTTCCTTGGGTTCTTGGGAGCAGCAGGAAGCACTA
TGGGCGCAGCGTCAATGACGCTGACGGTACAGGCCAGACAATTATTGTCTGGTATAGTGCAGCAGCAGAA
CAATTTGCTGAGGGCTATTGAGGCGCAACAGCATCTGTTGCAACTCACAGTCTGGGGCATCAAGCAGCTC
CAGGCAAGAATCCTGGCTGTGGAAAGATACCTAAAGGATCAACAGCTCCTGGGGATTTGGGGTTGCTCTG
GAAAACTCATTTGCACCACTGCTGTGCCTTGGAATGCTAGTTGGAGTAATAAATCTCTGGAACAGATTTG
GAATCACACGACCTGGATGGAGTGGGACAGAGAAATTAACAATTACACAAGCTTAATACACTCCTTAATT
GAAGAATCGCAAAACCAGCAAGAAAAGAATGAACAAGAATTATTGGAATTAGATAAATGGGCAAGTTTGT
GGAATTGGTTTAACATAACAAATTGGCTGTGGTATATAAAATTATTCATAATGATAGTAGGAGGCTTGGT
AGGTTTAAGAATAGTTTTTGCTGTACTTTCTATAGTGAATAGAGTTAGGCAGGGATATTCACCATTATCG
TTTCAGACCCACCTCCCAACCCCGAGGGGACCCATGCATTGCATCTCAATTAGTCAGCAACCAGGTGTGG
AAAGTCCCCAGGCTCCCCAGCAGGCAGAAGTATGCAAAGCATGCGTCTCAATTAGTCAGCAACCATAGTC
CCGCCCCTAACTCCGCCCATCCCGCCCCTAACTCCGCCCAGTTCCGCCCATTCTCCGCCCCATGGCTGAC
TAATTTTTTTTATTTATGCAGAGGCCGAGGCCGCCTCGGCCTCTGAGCTATTCCAGAAGTAGTGAGGAGG
CTTTTTTGGAGGCCTAGGCTTTTGCAAAAAGCTTTCTAGAGGTACCACCGGAGCTTACCATGACCGAGTA
CAAGCCCACGGTGCGCCTCGCCACCCGCGACGACGTCCCCAGGGCCGTACGCACCCTCGCCGCCGCGTTC
GCCGACTACCCCGCCACGCGCCACACCGTCGATCCGGACCGCCACATCGAGCGGGTCACCGAGCTGCAAG
AACTCTTCCTCACGCGCGTCGGGCTCGACATCGGCAAGGTGTGGGTCGCGGACGACGGCGCCGCCGTGGC
GGTCTGGACCACGCCGGAGAGCGTCGAAGCGGGGGCGGTGTTCGCCGAGATCGGCCCGCGCATGGCCGAG
TTGAGCGGTTCCCGGCTGGCCGCGCAGCAACAGATGGAAGGCCTCCTGGCGCCGCACCGGCCCAAGGAGC
CCGCGTGGTTCCTGGCCACCGTCGGCGTCTCGCCCGACCACCAGGGCAAGGGTCTGGGCAGCGCCGTCGT
GCTCCCCGGAGTGGAGGCGGCCGAGCGCGCCGGGGTGCCCGCCTTCCTGGAGACCTCCGCGCCCCGCAAC
CTCCCCTTCTACGAGCGGCTCGGCTTCACCGTCACCGCCGACGTCGAGGTGCCCGAAGGACCGCGCACCT
GGTGCATGACCCGCAAGCCCGGTGCCAGTTAACGAATTCTAGATCTTGAGACAAATGGCAGTATTCATCC
ACAATTTTAAAAGAAAAGGGGGGATTGGGGGGTACAGTGCAGGGGAAAGAATAGTAGACATAATAGCAAC
AGACATACAAACTAAAGAATTACAAAAACAAATTACAAAAATTCAAAATTTTCGGGTTTATTACAGGGAC
AGCAGAGATCCACTTTGGCGCCGGCTCGAGGCCTGCAGGTGCAAAGATGGATAAAGTTTTAAACAGAGAG
GAATCTTTGCAGCTAATGGACCTTCTAGGTCTTGAAAGGAGTGGGAATTGGCTCCGGTGCCCGTCAGTGG
GCAGAGCGCACATCGCCCACAGTCCCCGAGAAGTTGGGGGGAGGGGTCGGCAATTGAACCGGTGCCTAGA
GAAGGTGGCGCGGGGTAAACTGGGAAAGTGATGTCGTGTACTGGCTCCGCCTTTTTCCCGAGGGTGGGGG
AGAACCGTATATAAGTGCAGTAGTCGCCGTGAACGTTCTTTTTCGCAACGGGTTTGCCGCCAGAACACAG
GTAAGTGCCGTGTGTGGTTCCCGCGGGCCTGGCCTCTTTACGGGTTATGGCCCTTGCGTGCCTTGAATTA
CTTCCACCTGGCTGCAGTACGTGATTCTTGATCCCGAGCTTCGGGTTGGAAGTGGGTGGGAGAGTTCGAG
GCCTTGCGCTTAAGGAGCCCCTTCGCCTCGTGCTTGAGTTGAGGCCTGGCCTGGGCGCTGGGGCCGCCGC
GTGCGAATCTGGTGGCACCTTCGCGCCTGTCTCGCTGCTTTCGATAAGTCTCTAGCCATTTAAAATTTTT
GATGACCTGCTGCGACGCTTTTTTTCTGGCAAGATAGTCTTGTAAATGCGGGCCAAGATCTGCACACTGG
TATTTCGGTTTTTGGGGCCGCGGGCGGCGACGGGGCCCGTGCGTCCCAGCGCACATGTTCGGCGAGGCGG
GGCCTGCGAGCGCGGCCACCGAGAATCGGACGGGGGTAGTCTCAAGCTGGCCGGCCTGCTCTGGTGCCTG
GCCTCGCGCCGCCGTGTATCGCCCCGCCCTGGGCGGCAAGGCTGGCCCGGTCGGCACCAGTTGCGTGAGC
GGAAAGATGGCCGCTTCCCGGCCCTGCTGCAGGGAGCTCAAAATGGAGGACGCGGCGCTCGGGAGAGCGG
GCGGGTGAGTCACCCACACAAAGGAAAAGGGCCTTTCCGTCCTCAGCCGTCGCTTCATGTGACTCCACGG
AGTACCGGGCGCCGTCCAGGCACCTCGATTAGTTCTCGAGCTTTTGGAGTACGTCGTCTTTAGGTTGGGG
GGAGGGGTTTTATGCGATGGAGTTTCCCCACACTGAGTGGGTGGAGACTGAAGTTAGGCCAGCTTGGCAC
TTGATGTAATTCTCCTTGGAATTTGCCCTTTTTGAGTTTGGATCTTGGTTCATTCTCAAGCCTCAGACAG
TGGTTCAAAGTTTTTTTCTTCCATTTCAGGTGTCGTGAGGCTAGCATCGATTGATCAACAAGTTTGTACA
AAAAAGTTGGCATGGCCAGCAACAGCAGCTCCTGCCCGACACCTGGGGGCGGGCACCTCAATGGGTACCC
GGTGCCTCCCTACGCCTTCTTCTTCCCCCCTATGCTGGGTGGACTCTCCCCGCCAGGCGCTCTGACCACT
CTCCAGCACCAGCTTCCAGTTAGTGGATATAGCACACCATCCCCAGCCACCATTGAGACCCAGAGCAGCA
GTTCTGAAGAGATAGTGCCCAGCCCTCCCTCGCCACCCCCTCTACCCCGCATCTACAAGCCTTGCTTTGT
CTGTCAGGACAAGTCCTCAGGCTACCACTATGGGGTCAGCGCCTGTGAGGGCTGCAAGGGCTTCTTCCGC
CGCAGCATCCAGAAGAACATGGTGTACACGTGTCACCGGGACAAGAACTGCATCATCAACAAGGTGACCC
GGAACCGCTGCCAGTACTGCCGACTGCAGAAGTGCTTTGAAGTGGGCATGTCCAAGGAGTCTGTGAGAAA
CGACCGAAACAAGAAGAAGAAGGAGGTGCCCAAGCCCGAGTGCTCTGAGAGCTACACGCTGACGCCGGAG
GTGGGGGAGCTCATTGAGAAGGTGCGCAAAGCGCACCAGGAAACCTTCCCTGCCCTCTGCCAGCTGGGCA
AATACACTACGAACAACAGCTCAGAACAACGTGTCTCTCTGGACATTGACCTCTGGGACAAGTTCAGTGA
ACTCTCCACCAAGTGCATCATTAAGACTGTGGAGTTCGCCAAGCAGCTGCCCGGCTTCACCACCCTCACC
ATCGCCGACCAGATCACCCTCCTCAAGGCTGCCTGCCTGGACATCCTGATCCTGCGGATCTGCACGCGGT
ACACGCCCGAGCAGGACACCATGACCTTCTCGGACGGGCTGACCCTGAACCGGACCCAGATGCACAACGC
TGGCTTCGGCCCCCTCACCGACCTGGTCTTTGCCTTCGCCAACCAGCTGCTGCCCCTGGAGATGGATGAT
GCGGAGACGGGGCTGCTCAGCGCCATCTGCCTCATCTGCGGAGACCGCCAGGACCTGGAGCAGCCGGACC
GGGTGGACATGCTGCAGGAGCCGCTGCTGGAGGCGCTAAAGGTCTACGTGCGGAAGCGGAGGCCCAGCCG
CCCCCACATGTTCCCCAAGATGCTAATGAAGATTACTGACCTGCGAAGCATCAGCGCCAAGGGGGCTGAG
CGGGTGATCACGCTGAAGATGGAGATCCCGGGCTCCATGCCGCCTCTCATCCAGGAAATGTTGGAGAACT
CAGAGGGCCTGGACACTCTGAGCGGACAGCCGGGGGGTGGGGGGCGGGACGGGGGTGGCCTGGCCCCCCC
GCCAGGCAGCTGTAGCCCCAGCCTCAGCCCCAGCTCCAACAGAAGCAGCCCGGCCACCCACTCCCCGTGC
CCAACTTTCTTGTACAAAGTGGTTGATATCGGTAAGCCTATCCCTAACCCTCTCCTCGGTCTCGATTCTA
CGTAGTAATGAACTAGTCCGTAACTTGAAAGTATTTCGATTTCTTGGCTTTATATATCTTGTGGAAAGGA
CGATTTGGTGCCCCTTCGCAGCCGACCACGCGTTAAGTCGACAATCAACCTCTGGATTACAAAATTTGTG
AAAGATTGACTGGTATTCTTAACTATGTTGCTCCTTTTACGCTATGTGGATACGCTGCTTTAATGCCTTT
GTATCATGCTATTGCTTCCCGTATGGCTTTCATTTTCTCCTCCTTGTATAAATCCTGGTTGCTGTCTCTT
TATGAGGAGTTGTGGCCCGTTGTCAGGCAACGTGGCGTGGTGTGCACTGTGTTTGCTGACGCAACCCCCA
CTGGTTGGGGCATTGCCACCACCTGTCAGCTCCTTTCCGGGACTTTCGCTTTCCCCCTCCCTATTGCCAC
GGCGGAACTCATCGCCGCCTGCCTTGCCCGCTGCTGGACAGGGGCTCGGCTGTTGGGCACTGACAATTCC
GTGGTGTTGTCGGGGAAATCATCGTCCTTTCCTTGGCTGCTCGCCTGTGTTGCCACCTGGATTCTGCGCG
GGACGTCCTTCTGCTACGTCCCTTCGGCCCTCAATCCAGCGGACCTTCCTTCCCGCGGCCTGCTGCCGGC
TCTGCGGCCTCTTCCGCGTCTTCGCCTTCGCCCTCAGACGAGTCGGATCTCCCTTTGGGCCGCCTCCCCG
CGTCGACTTTAAGACCAATGACTTACAAGGCAGCTGTAGATCTTAGCCACTTTTTAAAAGAAAAGGGGGG
ACTGGAAGGGCTAATTCACTCCCAACGAAGACAAGATCTGCTTTTTGCTTGTACTGGGTCTCTCTGGTTA
GACCAGATCTGAGCCTGGGAGCTCTCTGGCTAACTAGGGAACCCACTGCTTAAGCCTCAATAAAGCTTGC
CTTGAGTGCTTCAAGTAGTGTGTGCCCGTCTGTTGTGTGACTCTGGTAACTAGAGATCCCTCAGACCCTT
TTAGTCAGTGTGGAAAATCTCTAGCAGTACGTATAGTAGTTCATGTCATCTTATTATTCAGTATTTATAA
CTTGCAAAGAAATGAATATCAGAGAGTGAGAGGAACTTGTTTATTGCAGCTTATAATGGTTACAAATAAA
GCAATAGCATCACAAATTTCACAAATAAAGCATTTTTTTCACTGCATTCTAGTTGTGGTTTGTCCAAACT
CATCAATGTATCTTATCATGTCTGGCTCTAGCTATCCCGCCCCTAACTCCGCCCATCCCGCCCCTAACTC
CGCCCAGTTCCGCCCATTCTCCGCCCCATGGCTGACTAATTTTTTTTATTTATGCAGAGGCCGAGGCCGC
CTCGGCCTCTGAGCTATTCCAGAAGTAGTGAGGAGGCTTTTTTGGAGGCCTAGGGACGTACCCAATTCGC
CCTATAGTGAGTCGTATTACGCGCGCTCACTGGCCGTCGTTTTACAACGTCGTGACTGGGAAAACCCTGG
CGTTACCCAACTTAATCGCCTTGCAGCACATCCCCCTTTCGCCAGCTGGCGTAATAGCGAAGAGGCCCGC
ACCGATCGCCCTTCCCAACAGTTGCGCAGCCTGAATGGCGAATGGG
[124 nt withheld, positions 7187-7310]
C
[91 nt withheld, positions 7312-7402]
A
[49 nt withheld, positions 7404-7452]
CCTTTGACGTTGGAGTCCACGTTCTTT
[37 nt withheld, positions 7480-7516]
ACCCTATCTCGGTCTATTCTTTTGATTTATAAGGGATTTTGCCGATTTCGGCCTATTGGTTAAAAAATGA
GCTGATTTAACAAAAATTTAACGCGAATTTTAACAAAATATTAACGCTTACAATTTAGGTGGCACTTTTC
GGGGAAATGTGCGCGGAACCCCTATTTGTTTATTTTTCTAAATACATTCAAATATGTATCCGCTCATGAG
ACAATAACCCTGATAAATGCTTCAATAATATTGAAAAAGGAAGAGTATGAGTATTCAACATTTCCGTGTC
GCCCTTATTCCCTTTTTTGCGGCATTTTGCCTTCCTGTTTTTGCTCACCCAGAAACGCTGGTGAAAGTAA
AAGATGCTGAAGATCAGTTGGGTGCACGAGTGGGTTACATCGAACTGGATCTCAACAGCGGTAAGATCCT
TGAGAGTTTTCGCCCCGAAGAACGTTTTCCAATGATGAGCACTTTTAAAGTTCTGCTATGTGGCGCGGTA
TTATCCCGTATTGACGCCGGGCAAGAGCAACTCGGTCGCCGCATACACTATTCTCAGAATGACTTGGTTG
AGTACTCACCAGTCACAGAAAAGCATCTTACGGATGGCATGACAGTAAGAGAATTATGCAGTGCTGCCAT
AACCATGAGTGATAACACTGCGGCCAACTTACTTCTGACAACGATCGGAGGACCGAAGGAGCTAACCGCT
TTTTTGCACAACATGGGGGATCATGTAACTCGCCTTGATCGTTGGGAACCGGAGCTGAATGAAGCCATAC
CAAACGACGAGCGTGACACCACGATGCCTGTAGCAATGGCAACAACGTTGCGCAAACTATTAACTGGCGA
ACTACTTACTCTAGCTTCCCGGCAACAATTAATAGACTGGATGGAGGCGGATAAAGTTGCAGGACCACTT
CTGCGCTCGGCCCTTCCGGCTGGCTGGTTTATTGCTGATAAATCTGGAGCCGGTGAGCGTGGGTCTCGCG
GTATCATTGCAGCACTGGGGCCAGATGGTAAGCCCTCCCGTATCGTAGTTATCTACACGACGGGGAGTCA
GGCAACTATGGATGAACGAAATAGACAGATCGCTGAGATAGGTGCCTCACTGATTAAGCATTGGTAACTG
TCAGACCAAGTTTACTCATATATACTTTAGATTGATTTAAAACTTCATTTTTAATTTAAAAGGATCTAGG
TGAAGATCCTTTTTGATAATCTCATGACCAAAATCCCTTAACGTGAGTTTTCGTTCCACTGAGCGTCAGA
CCCCGTAGAAAAGATCAAAGGATCTTCTTGAGATCCTTTTTTTCTGCGCGTAATCTGCTGCTTGCAAACA
AAAAAACCACCGCTACCAGCGGTGGTTTGTTTGCCGGATCAAGAGCTACCAACTCTTTTTCCGAAGGTAA
CTGGCTTCAGCAGAGCGCAGATACCAAATACTGTTCTTCTAGTGTAGCCGTAGTTAGGCCACCACTTCAA
GAACTCTGTAGCACCGCCTACATACCTCGCTCTGCTAATCCTGTTACCAGTGGCTGCTGCCAGTGGCGAT
AAGTCGTGTCTTACCGGGTTGGACTCAAGACGATAGTTACCGGATAAGGCGCAGCGGTCGGGCTGAACGG
GGGGTTCGTGCACACAGCCCAGCTTGGAGCGAACGACCTACACCGAACTGAGATACCTACAGCGTGAGCT
ATGAGAAAGCGCCACGCTTCCCGAAGGGAGAAAGGCGGACAGGTATCCGGTAAGCGGCAGGGTCGGAACA
GGAGAGCGCACGAGGGAGCTTCCAGGGGGAAACGCCTGGTATCTTTATAGTCCTGTCGGGTTTCGCCACC
TCTGACTTGAGCGTCGATTTTTGTGATGCTCGTCAGGGGGGCGGAGCCTATGGAAAAACGCCAGCAACGC
GGCCTTTTTACGGTTCCTGGCCTTTTGCTGGCCTTTTGCTCACATGTTCTTTCCTGCGTTATCCCCTGAT
TCTGTGGATAACCGTATTACCGCCTTTGAGTGAGCTGATACCGCTCGCCGCAGCCGAACGACCGAGCGCA
GCGAGTCAGTGAGCGAGGAAGCGGAAGAGCGCCCAATACGCAAACCGCCTCTCCCCGCGCGTTGGCCGAT
TCATTAATGCAGCTGGCACGACAGGTTTCCCGACTGGAAAGCGGGCAGTGAGCGCAACGCAATTAATGTG
AGTTAGCTCACTCATTAGGCACCCCAGGCTTTACACTTTATGCTTCCGGCTCGTATGTTGTGTGGAATTG
TGAGCGGATAACAATTTCACACAGGAAACAGCTATGACCATGATTACGCCAAGCGCGCAATTAACCCTCA
CTAAAGGGAACAAAAGCTGGAGCTGCAAGC
Features (pLannotate 1.2.2; 34 found; start..end, strand, type, name):
      5..231     +  promoter       RSV promoter: Rous sarcoma virus enhancer/promoter
    232..412     +  LTR            5' LTR (truncated): truncated 5' long terminal repeat (LTR) from HIV-1
    459..584     +  misc_feature   HIV-1 Ψ: packaging signal of human immunodeficiency virus type 1
    568..931     +  CDS            HIV-1 gag (fragment): gag protein from human immunodeficiency virus 1; gag
   1077..1310    +  misc_feature   RRE: The Rev response element (RRE) of HIV-1 allows for Rev-dependent mRNA export from the nucleus to the cytoplasm.
   1687..1713    +  CDS            Rev (fragment): human immunodeficiency virus 1 (HIV-1) Rev protein; rev; enhances nuclear export of unspliced and incompletely spliced viral mRNAs
   1720..1743    +  promoter       SV40 promoter (fragment): SV40 early promoter
   1744..1815    +  promoter       SV40 promoter (fragment): SV40 enhancer and early promoter
   1839..1974    +  rep_origin     SV40 ori: SV40 origin of replication
   2020..2616    +  CDS            PuroR (fragment): puromycin N-acetyltransferase; pac from Streptomyces; confers resistance to puromycin
   2665..2782    +  misc_feature   cPPT/CTS: central polypurine tract and central termination sequence of HIV-1
   2847..2913    +  CDS            small t antigen (fragment): SV40 (simian virus 40) small t antigen
   2920..4098    +  promoter       EF-1α promoter: strong constitutive promoter for human elongation factor EF-1α
   4119..4136    +  protein_bind   attB1 (fragment): mutant version of attB; core recombination site for the Gateway® BP reaction BP Clonase™
   4142..5527    +  CDS            RARA: RARA_HUMAN - Also known as NR1B1. Experimental evidence at protein level: Swiss-Prot protein existence level 1. Receptor for retinoic acid (PubMed:19850744, PubMed:16417524, PubMed:20215566). Retinoic acid receptors bind as heterodimers to their target response elements in response to their ligands, all-trans or 9- cis retinoic acid, and regulate gene expression in various biological processes (PubMed:28167758). The RXR/RAR heterodimers bind to the retinoic acid response elements (RARE) composed of tandem 5'-AGGTCA-3' sites known as DR1-DR5 (PubMed:28167758). In the absence of ligand, the RXR-
   5530..5553    -  protein_bind   attB2: mutant version of attB; recombination site for the Gateway® BP reaction BP Clonase™
   5561..5602    +  CDS            V5 tag: epitope tag from simian virus 5
   5618..5671    +  promoter       U6 promoter (fragment): RNA polymerase III promoter for human U6 snRNA
   5713..6301    +  misc_feature   WPRE: woodchuck hepatitis virus posttranscriptional regulatory element
   6352..6371    +  misc_feature   cPPT/CTS (fragment): central polypurine tract and central termination sequence of HIV-1
   6373..6606    +  LTR            3' LTR (ΔU3): self-inactivating 3' long terminal repeat (LTR) from HIV-1
   6684..6805    +  polyA_signal   SV40 poly(A) signal: SV40 polyadenylation signal
   6845..6980    +  rep_origin     SV40 ori: SV40 origin of replication
   7001..7019    -  promoter       T7 promoter: promoter for bacteriophage T7 RNA polymerase
   7027..7182    +  CDS            lacZα (fragment): LacZα fragment of β-galactosidase; lacZ fragment
   7187..7615    +  rep_origin     f1 ori (sequence partly withheld): f1 bacteriophage origin of replication; arrow indicates direction of (+) strand synthesis
   7668..7772    +  promoter       AmpR promoter: bla
   7773..8633    +  CDS            AmpR: β-lactamase; bla; confers resistance to ampicillin, carbenicillin, and related antibiotics
   8804..9392    +  rep_origin     ori: high-copy-number ColE1/pMB1/pBR322/pUC origin of replication
   9575..9667    +  CDS            lacI (fragment): lac repressor; lacI; The lac repressor binds to the lac operator to inhibit transcription in E. coli. This inhibition can be relieved by adding lactose or isopropyl-β-D-thiogalactopyranoside (IPTG).
   9680..9701    +  protein_bind   CAP binding site: CAP binding activates transcription in the presence of cAMP. E. coli catabolite activator protein
   9716..9746    +  promoter       lac promoter: promoter for the E. coli lac operon
   9754..9770    +  protein_bind   lac operator: The lac repressor binds to the lac operator to inhibit transcription in E. coli. This inhibition can be relieved by adding lactose or isopropyl-β-D-thiogalactopyranoside (IPTG). lac repressor encoded by lacI
   9815..9833    +  promoter       T3 promoter: promoter for bacteriophage T3 RNA polymerase
