[The description below was written by a language model from this plasmid's Addgene catalogue record and pLannotate feature annotations shown in this document.]
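Description:
TFORF3499 is a lentiviral mammalian expression plasmid built on the pLX_TRC317 backbone from the Broad Institute Genetic Perturbation Platform. It carries the human retinoic acid receptor alpha (RARA) open reading frame as one member of a barcoded transcription factor ORF collection. It is maintained in E. coli through a high-copy ColE1/pUC-type origin with ampicillin resistance (AmpR). An f1 origin and remnants of a lacZα/lac promoter cloning region flanked by T7 and T3 promoters are also annotated. The depositor warns that recombination can occur, which is common for plasmids with LTR repeats.

The viral portion follows a third-generation, self-inactivating design. An RSV promoter drives a truncated HIV-1 5' LTR, followed by the Ψ packaging signal with a gag fragment, the RRE for Rev-dependent export, a cPPT/CTS element, WPRE to boost transcript expression, and a ΔU3 3' LTR followed by an SV40 polyadenylation signal. Between the LTRs, an SV40 early promoter/origin region lies upstream of the puromycin N-acetyltransferase gene, allowing selection of transduced cells. Downstream, the EF-1α promoter provides strong constitutive expression of RARA. The ORF was introduced by Gateway cloning and sits between attB1 and attB2 sites, with a V5 epitope tag after attB2, recorded as a C-terminal fusion.

According to the record, each construct in the collection carries a unique 24-bp barcode so that transcription factors can be identified in pooled overexpression screens. The barcode is not annotated in the feature table, so its position cannot be stated from the record. The short U6 promoter fragment between V5 and WPRE is only a partial match, and the record assigns it no function.
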