Addgene plasmid #144975: TFORF3499
Purpose: Lentiviral vector for overexpressing transcription factor ORFs with unique 24-bp barcodes. Barcodes facilitate identification of transcription factors in pooled screens.
Depositing lab: Feng Zhang. Depositing organization: Broad Institute. Publication: A transcription factor atlas of directed differentiation. Joung J, Ma S, Tay T, Geiger-Schuller KR, Kirchgatterer PC, Verdine VK, Guo B, Arias-Garcia MA, Allen WE, Singh A, Kuksenko O, Abudayyeh OO, Gootenberg JS, Fu Z, Macrae RK, Buenrostro JD, Regev A, Zhang F. Cell. 2023 Jan 5;186(1):209-229.e26. doi: 10.1016/j.cell.2022.11.026. PubMed 36608654.
Backbone
  Vector backbone: pLX_TRC317
  Backbone manufacturer: Broad Institute Genetic Perturbation Platform
  Backbone size w/o insert (bp): 8264
  Vector type: Mammalian Expression, Lentiviral
  Selectable markers: Puromycin
Growth in bacteria
  Bacterial resistance: Ampicillin, 100 μg/mL
  Growth temperature: 37°C
  Growth strain: NEB Stable
  Copy number: High Copy
Gene/Insert
  Gene/Insert name: RARA
  Species: H. sapiens (human)
  Insert size (bp): 1592
  Entrez Gene: RARA (a.k.a. NR1B1, RAR, RARalpha)
  Promoter: EF1a
  Tag / fusion protein: V5 (C terminal on insert)
  Cloning method: Gateway Cloning
  Sequencing primers: 5′ GGGTGGAGACTGAAGTTAGGCCAG; 3′ CACATAGCGTAAAAGGAGCAACATAG
Resource information
  A portion of this plasmid was derived from a plasmid made by: Broad Institute Genetic Perturbation Platform
Terms and licenses: Academic/Nonprofit Terms; Industry Terms: Not Available to Industry
Depositor comments: NM_001145301.2 Please test multiple small colonies in case of plasmid recombination. To make this collection available in a timely manner, a portion of this collection was not fully sequenced by Addgene. If an Addgene verified full plasmid sequence is not available, please contact us prior to placing an order to request the full sequence.
How to cite: TFORF3499 was a gift from Feng Zhang (Addgene plasmid # 144975 ; http://n2t.net/addgene:144975 ; RRID:Addgene_144975)
