>Addgene plasmid #144975 | TFORF3499 | depositor partial sequence | sequence record 287040 | Insert
ATCGATTGATCAACAAGTTTGTACAAAAAAGTTGGCATGGCCAGCAACAGCAGCTCCTGCCCGACACCTG
GGGGCGGGCACCTCAATGGGTACCCGGTGCCTCCCTACGCCTTCTTCTTCCCCCCTATGCTGGGTGGACT
CTCCCCGCCAGGCGCTCTGACCACTCTCCAGCACCAGCTTCCAGTTAGTGGATATAGCACACCATCCCCA
GCCACCATTGAGACCCAGAGCAGCAGTTCTGAAGAGATAGTGCCCAGCCCTCCCTCGCCACCCCCTCTAC
CCCGCATCTACAAGCCTTGCTTTGTCTGTCAGGACAAGTCCTCAGGCTACCACTATGGGGTCAGCGCCTG
TGAGGGCTGCAAGGGCTTCTTCCGCCGCAGCATCCAGAAGAACATGGTGTACACGTGTCACCGGGACAAG
AACTGCATCATCAACAAGGTGACCCGGAACCGCTGCCAGTACTGCCGACTGCAGAAGTGCTTTGAAGTGG
GCATGTCCAAGGAGTCTGTGAGAAACGACCGAAACAAGAAGAAGAAGGAGGTGCCCAAGCCCGAGTGCTC
TGAGAGCTACACGCTGACGCCGGAGGTGGGGGAGCTCATTGAGAAGGTGCGCAAAGCGCACCAGGAAACC
TTCCCTGCCCTCTGCCAGCTGGGCAAATACACTACGAACAACAGCTCAGAACAACGTGTCTCTCTGGACA
TTGACCTCTGGGACAAGTTCAGTGAACTCTCCACCAAGTGCATCATTAAGACTGTGGAGTTCGCCAAGCA
GCTGCCCGGCTTCACCACCCTCACCATCGCCGACCAGATCACCCTCCTCAAGGCTGCCTGCCTGGACATC
CTGATCCTGCGGATCTGCACGCGGTACACGCCCGAGCAGGACACCATGACCTTCTCGGACGGGCTGACCC
TGAACCGGACCCAGATGCACAACGCTGGCTTCGGCCCCCTCACCGACCTGGTCTTTGCCTTCGCCAACCA
GCTGCTGCCCCTGGAGATGGATGATGCGGAGACGGGGCTGCTCAGCGCCATCTGCCTCATCTGCGGAGAC
CGCCAGGACCTGGAGCAGCCGGACCGGGTGGACATGCTGCAGGAGCCGCTGCTGGAGGCGCTAAAGGTCT
ACGTGCGGAAGCGGAGGCCCAGCCGCCCCCACATGTTCCCCAAGATGCTAATGAAGATTACTGACCTGCG
AAGCATCAGCGCCAAGGGGGCTGAGCGGGTGATCACGCTGAAGATGGAGATCCCGGGCTCCATGCCGCCT
CTCATCCAGGAAATGTTGGAGAACTCAGAGGGCCTGGACACTCTGAGCGGACAGCCGGGGGGTGGGGGGC
GGGACGGGGGTGGCCTGGCCCCCCCGCCAGGCAGCTGTAGCCCCAGCCTCAGCCCCAGCTCCAACAGAAG
CAGCCCGGCCACCCACTCCCCGTGCCCAACTTTCTTGTACAAAGTGGTTGATATCGGTAAGCCTATCCCT
AACCCTCTCCTCGGTCTCGATTCTACGTAGTAATGAACTAGTCCGTAACTTGAAAGTATTTCGATTTCTT
GGCTTTATATATCTTGTGGAAAGGACGATTTGGTGCCCCTTCGCAGCCGACC
