>Addgene plasmid #144975 | TFORF3499 | depositor partial sequence | sequence record 287041 | Barcode
TTTGGTGCCCCTTCGCAGCCGACC
